LOCUS       Exported 7220 bp ds-DNA circular SYN 12-MAY-2021
DEFINITION  synthetic circular DNA
ACCESSION   .
VERSION     .
KEYWORDS    pOSIP-TT (TetR, P21)
SOURCE      synthetic DNA construct
  ORGANISM  synthetic DNA construct
REFERENCE   1 (bases 1 to 7220)
  AUTHORS   St-Pierre F, Cui L, Priest DG, Endy D, Dodd IB, Shearwin KE
  TITLE     One-step cloning and chromosomal integration of DNA.
  JOURNAL   ACS Synth Biol. 2013 Sep 20;2(9):537-41. doi: 10.1021/sb400021j.
            Epub 2013 May 20.
  PUBMED    24050148
REFERENCE   2 (bases 1 to 7220)
  AUTHORS   .
  TITLE     Direct Submission
  JOURNAL   Exported May 12, 2021 from SnapGene Server 1.1.58
            http://www.snapgene.com
FEATURES             Location/Qualifiers
     source          1..7220
                     /organism="synthetic DNA construct"
                     /mol_type="other DNA"
     CDS             142..447
                     /codon_start=1
                     /gene="ccdB"
                     /product="CcdB, a bacterial toxin that poisons DNA gyrase"
                     /label=ccdB
                     /note="Plasmids containing the ccdB gene cannot be
                     propagated in standard E. coli strains."
                     /translation="MQFKVYTYKRESRYRLFVDVQSDIIDTPGRRMVIPLASARLLSDK
                     VSRELYPVVHIGDESWRMMTTDMASVPVSVIGEEVADLSHRENDIKNAINLMFWGI"
     primer_bind     326..345
                     /label=ccdB-fwd
                     /note="ccdB gene, forward primer"
     rep_origin      477..1065
                     /direction=RIGHT
                     /label=ori
                     /note="high-copy-number ColE1/pMB1/pBR322/pUC origin of
                     replication"
     primer_bind     966..985
                     /label=pBR322ori-F
                     /note="pBR322 origin, forward primer"
     misc_feature    1125..1145
                     /label=BioBrick suffix
                     /note="universal suffix for all parts"
     terminator      1200..1227
                     /label=rrnB T2 terminator
                     /note="transcription terminator T2 from the E. coli rrnB
                     gene"
     terminator      1276..1307
                     /label=tonB terminator
                     /note="bidirectional E. coli tonB-P14 transcription
                     terminator"
     protein_bind    1384..1417
                     /label=FRT (minimal)
                     /bound_moiety="FLP recombinase from the Saccharomyces
                     cerevisiae 2u plasmid"
                     /note="supports FLP-mediated excision but not integration
                     (Turan and Bode, 2011)"
     CDS             complement(1424..2137)
                     /codon_start=1
                     /gene="cIts"
                     /product="temperature-sensitive variant of the phage lambda
                     repressor"
                     /label=-lambda repressor (ts)
                     /note="thermosensitivity is conferred by the A67T mutation"
                     /translation="MSTKKKPLTQEQLEDARRLKAIYEKKKNELGLSQESVADKMGMGQ
                     SGVGALFNGINALNAYNAALLTKILKVSVEEFSPSIAREIYEMYEAVSMQPSLRSEYEY
                     PVFSHVQAGMFSPKLRTFTKGDAERWVSTTKKASDSAFWLEVEGNSMTAPTGSKPSFPD
                     GMLILVDPEQAVEPGDFCIARLGGDEFTFKKLIRDSGQVFLQPLNPQYPMIPCNESCSV
                     VGKVIASQWPEETFG"
     RBS             2226..2234
                     /label=Shine-Dalgarno sequence
                     /note="full consensus sequence for ribosome-binding sites
                     upstream of start codons in E. coli; complementary to a
                     region in the 3' end of the 16S rRNA (Chen et al., 1994)"
     CDS             2299..3441
                     /codon_start=1
                     /gene="int"
                     /product="integrase from phage phi-21"
                     /label=phage phi-21 integrase
                     /translation="MAARPRSHKISIPNLYCKLDKRTGKVYWQYKHPLSGRFHSLGTDE
                     NEAKQVATEANTIIAEQRTRQILSVNERLERMKGRRSDITVTEWLDKYISIQEDRLQHN
                     ELRPNSYRQKGKPIRLFREHCGMQHLKDITALDIAEIIDAVKAEGHNRMAQVVRMVLID
                     VFKEAQHAGHVPPGFNPAQATKQPRNRVNRQRLSLLEWQAIFESVSRRQPYLKCGMLLA
                     LVTGQRLGDICNLKFSDIWDDMLHITQEKTGSKLAIPLNLKCDALNITLREVISQCRDA
                     VVSKYLVHYRHTTSQANRGDQVSANTLTTAFKKAKEKCGIKWEQGTAPTFHEQRSLSER
                     LYREQGLDTQKLLGHKSRKMTDRYNDDRGKDWIIVDIKTA"
     promoter        3587..3641
                     /gene="tetR"
                     /label=tetR/tetA promoters
                     /note="overlapping promoters for bacterial tetR and tetA"
     protein_bind    3622..3640
                     /gene="tetO"
                     /label=tet operator
                     /bound_moiety="tetracycline repressor TetR"
                     /note="bacterial operator O2 for the tetR and tetA genes"
     CDS             3649..4854
                     /codon_start=1
                     /gene="tetA from transposon Tn10"
                     /product="tetracycline efflux protein"
                     /label=TcR
                     /note="confers resistance to tetracycline"
                     /translation="MNSSTKIALVITLLDAMGIGLIMPVLPTLLREFIASEDIANHFGV
                     LLALYALMQVIFAPWLGKMSDRFGRRPVLLLSLIGASLDYLLLAFSSALWMLYLGRLLS
                     GITGATGAVAASVIADTTSASQRVKWFGWLGASFGLGLIAGPIIGGFAGEISPHSPFFI
                     AALLNIVTFLVVMFWFRETKNTRDNTDTEVGVETQSNSVYITLFKTMPILLIIYFSAQL
                     IGQIPATVWVLFTENRFGWNSMMVGFSLAGLGLLHSVFQAFVAGRIATKWGEKTAVLLE
                     FIADSSAFAFLAFISEGWLDFPVLILLAGGGIALPALQGVMSIQTKSHEQGALQGLLVS
                     LTNATGVIGPLLFTVIYNHSLPIWDGWIWIIGLAFYCIIILLSMTFMLTPQAQGSKQET
                     SA"
     terminator      4913..5007
                     /label=lambda t0 terminator
                     /note="transcription terminator from phage lambda"
     rep_origin      5064..5452
                     /label=R6K gamma ori
                     /note="gamma replication origin from E. coli plasmid R6K;
                     requires the R6K initiator protein pi for replication"
     protein_bind    5463..5510
                     /label=FRT
                     /bound_moiety="FLP recombinase from the Saccharomyces
                     cerevisiae 2u plasmid"
                     /note="FLP-mediated recombination occurs in the 8-bp core
                     sequence TCTAGAAA (Turan and Bode, 2011)."
     protein_bind    5590..6089
                     /label=phage phi-21 attP
                     /bound_moiety="phage phi-21 integrase"
                     /note="attachment site of phage phi-21"
     terminator      6110..6356
                     /label=-lambda tL3 terminator
                     /note="transcription terminator tL3 from phage lambda"
     primer_bind     complement(6446..6468)
                     /label=pGEX 3'
                     /note="pGEX vectors, reverse primer"
     primer_bind     6619..6637
                     /label=pBRforEco
                     /note="pBR322 vectors, upsteam of EcoRI site, forward
                     primer"
     terminator      6678..6764
                     /gene="Escherichia coli rrnB"
                     /label=rrnB T1 terminator
                     /note="transcription terminator T1 from the E. coli rrnB
                     gene"
     terminator      6861..6947
                     /gene="Escherichia coli rrnB"
                     /label=rrnB T1 terminator
                     /note="transcription terminator T1 from the E. coli rrnB
                     gene"
     terminator      7044..7130
                     /gene="Escherichia coli rrnB"
                     /label=rrnB T1 terminator
                     /note="transcription terminator T1 from the E. coli rrnB
                     gene"
ORIGIN
        1 gaattcgagc tcggtacccg gggatcctct agagggctta ctaaaagcca gataacagta
       61 tgcgtatttg cgcgctgatt tttgcggtat aagaatatat actgatatgt atacccgaag
      121 tatgtcaaaa agaggtatgc tatgcagttt aaggtttaca cctataaaag agagagccgt
      181 tatcgtctgt ttgtggatgt acagagtgat attattgaca cgcccgggcg acggatggtg
      241 atccccctgg ccagtgcacg tctgctgtca gataaagtct cccgtgaact ttacccggtg
      301 gtgcatatcg gggatgaaag ctggcgcatg atgaccaccg atatggccag tgtgccggtc
      361 tccgttatcg gggaagaagt ggctgatctc agccaccgcg aaaatgacat caaaaacgcc
      421 attaacctga tgttctgggg aatataataa cccgtagaaa agatcaaaag atcttcttga
      481 gatccttttt ttctgcgcgt aatctgctac ttgcaaacaa aaaaaccacc gctaccagcg
      541 gtggtttgtt tgccggatca agagctacca actctttttc cgaaggtaac tggctttagc
      601 agagcgcaga taccaaatac tgtccttcta gtgtagccgt agttaggcca ccacttcaag
      661 aactctgtag caccgcctac atacctcgct ctgctaatcc tgttaccagt ggctgctgcc
      721 agtggcgata agtcgtgtct taccgggttg gactcaagac gatagttacc ggataaggcg
      781 cagcggtcgg gctgaacggg gggttcgtgc acacagccca gcttggagcg aacgacctac
      841 accgaactga gatacctaca gcgtgagcta tgagaaagcg ccacgcttcc cgaagggaga
      901 aaggcggaca ggtatccggt aagcggcagg gtcggaacag gagagcgcac gagggagctt
      961 ccagggggaa acgcctggta tctttatagt cctgtcgggt ttcgccacct ctgacttgag
     1021 cgtcgatttt tgtgatgctc gtcagggggg cggagcctat ggaaaaacgc cagcaacgcg
     1081 gcctttttac ggttcctggc cttttgctgg ccttttgctc acattactag tagcggccgc
     1141 tgcaggcatg cctcgagatg catggcgcct aacctaaact gacaggcatc aaattaagca
     1201 gaaggccatc ctgacggatg gcctttttgc gtttcgaaca attgaaaaaa cctcgcgcct
     1261 tacctgttga gtaatagtca aaagcctccg gtcggaggct tttgactttc tgcttactga
     1321 atttcggtgg tgccgttaat taaccggtgg gccctcatga taataatggt ttcttagacg
     1381 tccgaagttc ctattctcta gaaagtatag gaacttccct aggtcagcca aacgtctctt
     1441 caggccactg actagcgata actttcccca caacggaaca actctcattg catgggatca
     1501 ttgggtactg tgggtttagt ggttgtaaaa acacctgacc gctatccctg atcagtttct
     1561 tgaaggtaaa ctcatcaccc ccaagtctgg ctatgcagaa atcacctggc tcaacagcct
     1621 gctcagggtc aacgagaatt aacattccgt caggaaagct tggcttggag cctgttggtg
     1681 cggtcatgga attaccttca acctcaagcc agaatgcaga atcactggct tttttggttg
     1741 tgcttaccca tctctccgca tcacctttgg taaaggttct aagcttaggt gagaacatcc
     1801 ctgcctgaac atgagaaaaa acagggtact catactcact tctaagtgac ggctgcatac
     1861 taaccgcttc atacatctcg tagatttctc tggcgattga agggctaaat tcttcaacgc
     1921 taactttgag aatttttgta agcaatgcgg cgttataagc atttaatgca ttgatgccat
     1981 taaataaagc accaacgcct gactgcccca tccccatctt gtctgcgaca gattcctggg
     2041 ataagccaag ttcatttttc tttttttcat aaattgcttt aaggcgacgt gcgtcctcaa
     2101 gctgctcttg tgttaatggt ttcttttttg tgctcatacg ttaaatctat caccgcaagg
     2161 gataaatatc taacaccgtg cgtgttgact attttacctc tggcggtgat aatggttgca
     2221 tgtactaagg aggttgtata cgcgtagaac cgcaactccc aataaacgca aacccaaaac
     2281 tccaacggat aatcgctgat ggctgctaga ccccgatctc acaaaatctc tatacccaat
     2341 ttatattgca aattagataa gcgaaccgga aaggtatatt ggcaatacaa acatccacta
     2401 tccggtcgtt ttcatagctt aggaactgat gagaatgaag caaaacaagt tgctactgaa
     2461 gcaaatacca ttattgctga acaacgtacc agacaaatat taagcgtcaa tgagcgtctg
     2521 gaaagaatga aaggcaggcg ctcagacatt acggtgacag aatggcttga taaatatatt
     2581 tctatccagg aggacaggct gcaacataat gaactaagac ccaactccta tcggcaaaaa
     2641 ggcaaaccca ttcgtctttt ccgtgagcat tgtggaatgc aacacctcaa ggatattacc
     2701 gcacttgata ttgccgaaat aattgatgct gtaaaggctg aaggtcataa caggatggcg
     2761 caagtcgtga gaatggtgtt gatcgacgtc ttcaaagaag cacaacacgc aggacatgtt
     2821 ccgccaggat ttaacccagc gcaggcaaca aaacaaccgc gaaatcgagt aaaccgccaa
     2881 agattgtcac tgctcgaatg gcaggcaata tttgaaagcg taagcagacg gcagccctat
     2941 ttaaaatgcg gcatgctact tgctcttgtt actggacaac gtttaggcga tatctgcaat
     3001 ttgaaattct ctgatatatg ggacgacatg ttgcacatta ctcaggaaaa aaccggttca
     3061 aaacttgcta ttccgcttaa cctgaaatgc gatgctctga atattaccct tcgtgaagtt
     3121 atatctcagt gcagggatgc tgttgttagt aaatatctgg tccattaccg tcacactacc
     3181 tctcaagcaa acagaggaga ccaggtttct gcaaatactc tgacaacggc ttttaaaaag
     3241 gccaaggaaa aatgtggcat aaaatgggag caaggaactg cgcccacatt tcatgaacag
     3301 cgatctctgt cagaacgatt atatcgggaa cagggtctgg atacgcaaaa gttgttaggc
     3361 cataaatcca gaaaaatgac cgaccgatac aatgatgatc gtggtaaaga ctggattatc
     3421 gtagatatca aaacagcata gaaaatagcc agttttgggg aagggttttg gggaaagttt
     3481 tggggaagat tttacatcat cataaaacaa cgggcgtgtt atacgcccgt tatccatggg
     3541 tatggacagt tttccctttg atatgtaacg cacgttgtgc atcgatttga caccctatca
     3601 ttgatagagt tattttccca ctccctatca gtgatagaga aaagtgaaat gaatagttcg
     3661 acaaagatcg cattggtaat tacgttgctc gatgccatgg ggattggcct tatcatgcca
     3721 gtcttgccaa cgttattacg tgaatttatt gcttcggaag atatcgctaa ccactttggc
     3781 gtattgcttg cactttatgc gttaatgcag gttatctttg ctccttggct tggaaaaatg
     3841 tctgaccgat ttggtcggcg cccagtgctg ttgttgtcat taataggcgc atcgctggat
     3901 tacttattgc tggctttttc aagtgcgctt tggatgctgt atttaggccg tttgctttca
     3961 gggatcacag gagctactgg ggctgtcgcg gcatcggtca ttgccgatac cacctcagct
     4021 tctcaacgcg tgaagtggtt cggttggtta ggggcaagtt ttgggcttgg tttaatagcg
     4081 gggcctatta ttggtggttt tgcaggagag atttcaccgc atagtccctt ttttatcgct
     4141 gcgttgctaa atattgtcac tttccttgtg gttatgtttt ggttccgtga aaccaaaaat
     4201 acacgtgata atacagatac cgaagtaggg gttgagacgc aatcaaattc ggtgtacatc
     4261 actttattta aaacgatgcc cattttgttg attatttatt tttcagcgca attgataggc
     4321 caaattcccg caacggtgtg ggtgctattt accgaaaatc gttttggatg gaatagcatg
     4381 atggttggct tttcattagc gggtcttggt cttttacact cagtattcca agcctttgtg
     4441 gcaggaagaa tagccactaa atggggcgaa aaaacggcag tactgctcga atttattgca
     4501 gatagtagtg catttgcctt tttagcgttt atatctgaag gttggttaga tttccctgtt
     4561 ttaattttat tggctggtgg tgggatcgct ttacctgcat tacagggagt gatgtctatc
     4621 caaacaaaga gtcatgagca aggtgcttta cagggattat tggtgagcct taccaatgca
     4681 accggtgtta ttggcccatt actgtttact gttatttata atcattcact accaatttgg
     4741 gatggctgga tttggattat tggtttagcg ttttactgta ttattatcct gctatcaatg
     4801 accttcatgt tgacccctca agctcagggg agtaaacagg agacaagtgc ttagttattt
     4861 cgtcaccaaa tgaggcctcc aaaacttcat ttttaatttt tgagctcgct tggactcctg
     4921 ttgatagatc cagtaatgac ctcagaactc catctggatt tgttcagaac gctcggttgc
     4981 cgccgggcgt tttttattgg tgagaatcca agcgtcgacc tagtgcggcc gcaagatccg
     5041 gccacgatgc gtccggcgta gaggatctga agatcagcag ttcaacctgt tgatagtacg
     5101 tactaagctc tcatgtttca cgtactaagc tctcatgttt aacgtactaa gctctcatgt
     5161 ttaacgaact aaaccctcat ggctaacgta ctaagctctc atggctaacg tactaagctc
     5221 tcatgtttca cgtactaagc tctcatgttt gaacaataaa attaatataa atcagcaact
     5281 taaatagcct ctaaggtttt aagttttata agaaaaaaaa gaatatataa ggcttttaaa
     5341 gcttttaagg tttaacggtt gtggacaaca agccagggat gtaacgcact gagaagccct
     5401 tagagcctct caaagcaatt ttgagtgaca caggaacact taacggctga catgggaatt
     5461 aggaagttcc tattccgaag ttcctattct ctagaaagta taggaacttc catatgccat
     5521 ggaatgaccg accgatacaa tgatgatcgt ggtaaagact ggattatcgt agatatcaaa
     5581 acagcataga aaatagccag ttttggggaa gggttttggg gaaagttttg gggaagattt
     5641 tacatcatca taaaacaacg ggcgtgttat acgcccgtta taatatttaa cacatgtggt
     5701 aattacatat ttttgatgat cgcgtcacca aactcgctgc atttcagcag tttagcgcct
     5761 tccatcagac gttcgaagtc ataggttacg gtcttggcgt tgattgcgcc ttccatacct
     5821 ttaacaatca ggtctgcggc ttcagtccag cccatatggc gcagcagtat ataaaaatta
     5881 tgtattcaac tcgctgatat ttaatcataa atattatttt cttgtctttg tattagccaa
     5941 aatcaacttt attcaaccgt ttgatttcat tgacgttcgt ttttattttg gggaaagatt
     6001 ttctctacca tttatatcaa aattacaagt ctacatttta ttaacatctc aatacatgtg
     6061 tggccttgca agccattgcg aggccttatg ctagcttctt cgtctgtttc tactggtatt
     6121 ggcacaaacc tgattccaat ttgagcaagg ctatgtgcca tctcgatact cgttcttaac
     6181 tcaacagaag atgctttgtg catacagccc ctcgtttatt atttatctcc tcagccagcc
     6241 gctgtgcttt cagtggattt cggataacag aaaggccggg aaatacccag cctcgctttg
     6301 taacggagta gagacgaaag tgattgcgcc tacccggata ttatcgtgag gatgcgtcat
     6361 cgccattaat tcactgatca gtgatagctg tcaaacatga gaattgatcc ggctgcctcg
     6421 cgcgtttcgg tgatgacggt gaaaacctct gacacatgca gctcccggag acggtcacag
     6481 cttgtctgta agcggatgcc gggagcagac aagcccgtca gggcgcgtca gcgggtgttg
     6541 gcgggtgtcg gggcgcagcc atgacccagt cacgtagcga tagcggagtg tatgctgcac
     6601 atgacattaa cctataaaaa taggcgtatc acgaggccct ttcgtcttca agaattaatt
     6661 cccaattccc caggcatcaa ataaaacgaa aggctcagtc gaaagactgg gcctttcgtt
     6721 ttatctgttg tttgtcggtg aacgctctcc tgagtaggac aaatccgccg ggagcggatt
     6781 tgaacgttgc gaagcaacgg cccggagggt ggcgggcagg acgcccgcca taaactgcca
     6841 ggaattaatt ccccaggcat caaataaaac gaaaggctca gtcgaaagac tgggcctttc
     6901 gttttatctg ttgtttgtcg gtgaacgctc tcctgagtag gacaaatccg ccgggagcgg
     6961 atttgaacgt tgcgaagcaa cggcccggag ggtggcgggc aggacgcccg ccataaactg
     7021 ccaggaatta attccccagg catcaaataa aacgaaaggc tcagtcgaaa gactgggcct
     7081 ttcgttttat ctgttgtttg tcggtgaacg ctctcctgag taggacaaat ccgccgggag
     7141 cggatttgaa cgttgcgaag caacggcccg gagggtggcg ggcaggacgc ccgccataaa
     7201 ctgccaggaa ttggggatcg
//
