>Addgene plasmid #45989 | pOSIP-TT (TetR, P21) | addgene full sequence | sequence record 352785 | Addgene NGS Result
ACCCTCCGGGCCGTTGCTTCGCAACGTTCAAATCCGCTCCCGGCGGATTTGTCCTACTCAGGAGAGCGTT
CACCGACAAACAACAGATAAAACGAAAGGCCCAGTCTTTCGACTGAGCCTTTCGTTTTATTTGATGCCTG
GGGAATTGGGAATTAATTCTTGAAGACGAAAGGGCCTCGTGATACGCCTATTTTTATAGGTTAATGTCAT
GTGCAGCATACACTCCGCTATCGCTACGTGACTGGGTCATGGCTGCGCCCCGACACCCGCCAACACCCGC
TGACGCGCCCTGACGGGCTTGTCTGCTCCCGGCATCCGCTTACAGACAAGCTGTGACCGTCTCCGGGAGC
TGCATGTGTCAGAGGTTTTCACCGTCATCACCGAAACGCGCGAGGCAGCCGGATCAATTCTCATGTTTGA
CAGCTTATCACTGATCAGTGAATTAATGGCGATGACGCATCCTCACGATAATATCCGGGTAGGCGCAATC
ACTTTCGTCTCTACTCCGTTACAAAGCGAGGCTGGGTATTTCCCGGCCTTTCTGTTATCCGAAATCCACT
GAAAGCACAGCGGCTGGCTGAGGAGATAAATAATAAACGAGGGGCTGTATGCACAAAGCATCTTCTGTTG
AGTTAAGAACGAGTATCGAGATGGCACATAGCCTTGCTCAAATTGGAATCAGGTTTGTGCCAATACCAGT
AGAAACAGACGAAGAAGCTAGCATAAGGCCTCGCAATGGCTTGCAAGGCCACACATGTATTGAGATGTTA
ATAAAATGTAGACTTGTAATTTTGATATAAATGGTAGAGAAAATCTTTCCCCAAAATAAAAACGAACGTC
AATGAAATCAAACGGTTGAATAAAGTTGATTTTGGCTAATACAAAGACAAGAAAATAATATTTATGATTA
AATATCAGCGAGTTGAATACATAATTTTTATATACTGCTGCGCCATATGGGCTGGACTGAAGCCGCAGAC
CTGATTGTTAAAGGTATGGAAGGCGCAATCAACGCCAAGACCGTAACCTATGACTTCGAACGTCTGATGG
AAGGCGCTAAACTGCTGAAATGCAGCGAGTTTGGTGACGCGATCATCAAAAATATGTAATTACCACATGT
GTTAAATATTATAACGGGCGTATAACACGCCCGTTGTTTTATGATGATGTAAAATCTTCCCCAAAACTTT
CCCCAAAACCCTTCCCCAAAACTGGCTATTTTCTATGCTGTTTTGATATCTACGATAATCCAGTCTTTAC
CACGATCATCATTGTATCGGTCGGTCATTCCATGGCATATGGAAGTTCCTATACTTTCTAGAGAATAGGA
ACTTCGGAATAGGAACTTCCTAATTCCCATGTCAGCCGTTAAGTGTTCCTGTGTCACTCAAAATTGCTTT
GAGAGGCTCTAAGGGCTTCTCAGTGCGTTACATCCCTGGCTTGTTGTCCACAACCGTTAAACCTTAAAAG
CTTTAAAAGCCTTATATATTCTTTTTTTTCTTATAAAACTTAAAACCTTAGAGGCTATTTAAGTTGCTGA
TTTATATTAATTTTATTGTTCAAACATGAGAGCTTAGTACGTGAAACATGAGAGCTTAGTACGTTAGCCA
TGAGAGCTTAGTACGTTAGCCATGAGGGTTTAGTTCGTTAAACATGAGAGCTTAGTACGTTAAACATGAG
AGCTTAGTACGTGAAACATGAGAGCTTAGTACGTACTATCAACAGGTTGAACTGCTGATCTTCAGATCCT
CTACGCCGGACGCATCGTGGCCGGATCTTGCGGCCGCACTAGGTCGACGCTTGGATTCTCACCAATAAAA
AACGCCCGGCGGCAACCGAGCGTTCTGAACAAATCCAGATGGAGTTCTGAGGTCATTACTGGATCTATCA
ACAGGAGTCCAAGCGAGCTCAAAAATTAAAAATGAAGTTTTGGAGGCCTCATTTGGTGACGAAATAACTA
AGCACTTGTCTCCTGTTTACTCCCCTGAGCTTGAGGGGTCAACATGAAGGTCATTGATAGCAGGATAATA
ATACAGTAAAACGCTAAACCAATAATCCAAATCCAGCCATCCCAAATTGGTAGTGAATGATTATAAATAA
CAGCAAACAGTAATGGGCCAATAACACCGGTTGCATTGGTAAGGCTCACCAATAATCCCTGTAAAGCACC
TTGCTGATGACTCTTTGTTTGGATAGACATCACTCCCTGTAATGCAGGTAAAGCGATCCCACCACCAGCC
AATAAAATTAAAACAGGGAAAACTAACCAACCTTCAGATATAAACGCTAAAAAGGCAAATGCACTACTAT
CTGCAATAAATCCGAGCAGTACTGCCGTTTTTTCGCCCCATTTAGTGGCTATTCTTCCTGCCACAAAGGC
TTGGAATACTGAGTGTAAAAGACCAAGACCCGCTAATGAAAAGCCAACCATCATGCTATTCCATCCAAAA
CGATTTTCGGTAAATAGCACCCACACCGTTGCGGGAATTTGGCCTATCAATTGCGCTGAAAAATAAATAA
TCAACAAAATGGGCATCGTTTTAAATAAAGTGATGTACACCGAATTTGATTGCGTCTCAACCCCTACTTC
GGTATCTGTATTATCACGTGTATTTTTGGTTTCACGGAACCAAAACATAACCACAAGGAAAGTGACAATA
TTTAGCAACGCAGCGATAAAAAAGGGACTATGCGGTGAAATCTCTCCTGCAAAACCACCAATAATAGGCC
CCGCTATTAAACCAAGCCCAAAACTTGCCCCTAACCAACCGAACCACTTCACGCGTTGAGAAGCTGAGGT
GGTATCGGCAATGACCGATGCCGCGACAGCCCCAGTAGCTCCTGTGATCCCTGAAAGCAAACGGCCTAAA
TACAGCATCCAAAGCGCACTTGAAAAAGCCAGCAATAAGTAATCCAGCGATGCGCCTATTAATGACAACA
ACAGCACTGGGCGCCGACCAAATCGGTCAGACATTTTTCCAAGCCAAGGAGCAAAGATAACCTGCATTAA
CGCATAAAGTGCAAGCAATACGCCAAAGTGGTTAGCGATATCTTCCGAAGCAATAAATTCACGTAATAAC
GTTGGCAAGACTGGCATGATAAGGCCAATCCCCATGGCATCGAGCAACGTAATTACCAATGCGATCTTTG
TCGAACTATTCATTTCACTTTTCTCTATCACTGATAGGGAGTGGGAAAATAACTCTATCAATGATAGGGT
GTCAAATCGATGCACAACGTGCGTTACATATCAAAGGGAAAACTGTCCATACCCATGGATAACGGGCGTA
TAACACGCCCGTTGTTTTATGATGATGTAAAATCTTCCCCAAAACTTTCCCCAAAACCCTTCCCCAAAAC
TGGCTATTTTCTATGCTGTTTTGATATCTACGATAATCCAGTCTTTACCACGATCATCATTGTATCGGTC
GGTCATTTTTCTGGATTTATGGCCTAACAACTTTTGCGTATCCAGACCCTGTTCCCGATATAATCGTTCT
GACAGAGATCGCTGTTCATGAAATGTGGGCGCAGTTCCTTGCTCCCATTTTATGCCACATTTTTCCTTGG
CCTTTTTAAAAGCCGTTGTCAGAGTATTTGCAGAAACCTGGTCTCCTCTGTTTGCTTGAGAGGTAGTGTG
ACGGTAATGGACCAGATATTTACTAACAACAGCATCCCTGCACTGAGATATAACTTCACGAAGGGTAATA
TTCAGAGCATCGCATTTCAGGTTAAGCGGAATAGCAAGTTTTGAACCGGTTTTTTCCTGAGTAATGTGCA
ACATGTCGTCCCATATATCAGAGAATTTCAAATTGCAGATATCGCCTAAACGTTGTCCAGTAACAAGAGC
AAGTAGCATGCCGCATTTTAAATAGGGCTGCCGTCTGCTTACGCTTTCAAATATTGCCTGCCATTCGAGC
AGTGACAATCTTTGGCGGTTTACTCGATTTCGCGGTTGTTTTGTTGCCTGCGCTGGGTTAAATCCTGGCG
GAACATGTCCTGCGTGTTGTGCTTCTTTGAAGACGTCGATCAACACCATTCTCACGACTTGCGCCATCCT
GTTATGACCTTCAGCCTTTACAGCATCAATTATTTCGGCAATATCAAGTGCGGTAATATCCTTGAGGTGT
TGCATTCCACAATGCTCACGGAAAAGACGAATGGGTTTGCCTTTTTGCCGATAGGAGTTGGGTCTTAGTT
CATTATGTTGCAGCCTGTCCTCCTGGATAGAAATATATTTATCAAGCCATTCTGTCACCGTAATGTCTGA
GCGCCTGCCTTTCATTCTTTCCAGACGCTCATTGACGCTTAATATTTGTCTGGTACGTTGTTCAGCAATA
ATGGTATTTGCTTCAGTAGCAACTTGTTTTGCTTCATTCTCATCAGTTCCTAAGCTATGAAAACGACCGG
ATAGTGGATGTTTGTATTGCCAATATACCTTTCCGGTTCGCTTATCTAATTTGCAATATAAATTGGGTAT
AGAGATTTTGTGAGATCGGGGTCTAGCAGCCATCAGCGATTATCCGTTGGAGTTTTGGGTTTGCGTTTAT
TGGGAGTTGCGGTTCTACGCGTATACAACCTCCTTAGTACATGCAACCATTATCACCGCCAGAGGTAAAA
TAGTCAACACGCACGGTGTTAGATATTTATCCCTTGCGGTGATAGATTTAACGTATGAGCACAAAAAAGA
AACCATTAACACAAGAGCAGCTTGAGGACGCACGTCGCCTTAAAGCAATTTATGAAAAAAAGAAAAATGA
ACTTGGCTTATCCCAGGAATCTGTCGCAGACAAGATGGGGATGGGGCAGTCAGGCGTTGGTGCTTTATTT
AATGGCATCAATGCATTAAATGCTTATAACGCCGCATTGCTTACAAAAATTCTCAAAGTTAGCGTTGAAG
AATTTAGCCCTTCAATCGCCAGAGAAATCTACGAGATGTATGAAGCGGTTAGTATGCAGCCGTCACTTAG
AAGTGAGTATGAGTACCCTGTTTTTTCTCATGTTCAGGCAGGGATGTTCTCACCTAAGCTTAGAACCTTT
ACCAAAGGTGATGCGGAGAGATGGGTAAGCACAACCAAAAAAGCCAGTGATTCTGCATTCTGGCTTGAGG
TTGAAGGTAATTCCATGACCGCACCAACAGGCTCCAAGCCAAGCTTTCCTGACGGAATGTTAATTCTCGT
TGACCCTGAGCAGGCTGTTGAGCCAGGTGATTTCTGCATAGCCAGACTTGGGGGTGATGAGTTTACCTTC
AAGAAACTGATCAGGGATAGCGGTCAGGTGTTTTTACAACCACTAAACCCACAGTACCCAATGATCCCAT
GCAATGAGAGTTGTTCCGTTGTGGGGAAAGTTATCGCTAGTCAGTGGCCTGAAGAGACGTTTGGCTGACC
TAGGGAAGTTCCTATACTTTCTAGAGAATAGGAACTTCGGACGTCTAAGAAACCATTATTATCATGAGGG
CCCACCGGTTAATTAACGGCACCACCGAAATTCAGTAAGCAGAAAGTCAAAAGCCTCCGACCGGAGGCTT
TTGACTATTACTCAACAGGTAAGGCGCGAGGTTTTTTCAATTGTTCGAAACGCAAAAAGGCCATCCGTCA
GGATGGCCTTCTGCTTAATTTGATGCCTGTCAGTTTAGGTTAGGCGCCATGCATCTCGAGGCATGCCTGC
AGCGGCCGCTACTAGTAATGTGAGCAAAAGGCCAGCAAAAGGCCAGGAACCGTAAAAAGGCCGCGTTGCT
GGCGTTTTTCCATAGGCTCCGCCCCCCTGACGAGCATCACAAAAATCGACGCTCAAGTCAGAGGTGGCGA
AACCCGACAGGACTATAAAGATACCAGGCGTTTCCCCCTGGAAGCTCCCTCGTGCGCTCTCCTGTTCCGA
CCCTGCCGCTTACCGGATACCTGTCCGCCTTTCTCCCTTCGGGAAGCGTGGCGCTTTCTCATAGCTCACG
CTGTAGGTATCTCAGTTCGGTGTAGGTCGTTCGCTCCAAGCTGGGCTGTGTGCACGAACCCCCCGTTCAG
CCCGACCGCTGCGCCTTATCCGGTAACTATCGTCTTGAGTCCAACCCGGTAAGACACGACTTATCGCCAC
TGGCAGCAGCCACTGGTAACAGGATTAGCAGAGCGAGGTATGTAGGCGGTGCTACAGAGTTCTTGAAGTG
GTGGCCTAACTACGGCTACACTAGAAGGACAGTATTTGGTATCTGCGCTCTGCTAAAGCCAGTTACCTTC
GGAAAAAGAGTTGGTAGCTCTTGATCCGGCAAACAAACCACCGCTGGTAGCGGTGGTTTTTTTGTTTGCA
AGTAGCAGATTACGCGCAGAAAAAAAGGATCTCAAGAAGATCTTTTGATCTTTTCTACGGGTTATTATAT
TCCCCAGAACATCAGGTTAATGGCGTTTTTGATGTCATTTTCGCGGTGGCTGAGATCAGCCACTTCTTCC
CCGATAACGGAGACCGGCACACTGGCCATATCGGTGGTCATCATGCGCCAGCTTTCATCCCCGATATGCA
CCACCGGGTAAAGTTCACGGGAGACTTTATCTGACAGCAGACGTGCACTGGCCAGGGGGATCACCATCCG
TCGCCCGGGCGTGTCAATAATATCACTCTGTACATCCACAAACAGACGATAACGGCTCTCTCTTTTATAG
GTGTAAACCTTAAACTGCATAGCATACCTCTTTTTGACATACTTCGGGTATACATATCAGTATATATTCT
TATACCGCAAAAATCAGCGCGCAAATACGCATACTGTTATCTGGCTTTTAGTAAGCCCTCTAGAGGATCC
CCGGGTACCGAGCTCGAATTCCGATCCCCAATTCCTGGCAGTTTATGGCGGGCGTCCTGCCCGCCACCCT
CCGGGCCGTTGCTTCGCAACGTTCAAATCCGCTCCCGGCGGATTTGTCCTACTCAGGAGAGCGTTCACCG
ACAAACAACAGATAAAACGAAAGGCCCAGTCTTTCGACTGAGCCTTTCGTTTTATTTGATGCCTGGGGAA
TTAATTCCTGGCAGTTTATGGCG
Features (pLannotate 1.2.2; 24 found; start..end, strand, type, name):
     47..133     -  terminator     rrnB T1 terminator: Escherichia coli rrnB; transcription terminator T1 from the E. coli rrnB gene
    218..257     -  misc_feature   bom (fragment): basis of mobility region from pBR322
    359..399     -  CDS            rop (fragment): Rop protein, which maintains plasmids at low copy number; rop
    456..702     +  terminator     λ tL3 terminator: transcription terminator tL3 from phage λ
    723..1222    -  protein_bind   phage φ21 attP: attachment site of phage φ21 phage φ21 integrase
   1223..1289    -  CDS            phage φ21 integrase (fragment): integrase from phage φ21; int
   1302..1349    -  protein_bind   FRT: FLP-mediated recombination occurs in the 8-bp core sequence TCTAGAAA (Turan and Bode, 2011). FLP recombinase from the Saccharomyces cerevisiae 2μ plasmid
   1360..1748    -  rep_origin     R6K γ ori: γ replication origin from E. coli plasmid R6K; requires the R6K initiator protein pi for replication
   1805..1899    -  terminator     lambda t0 terminator: transcription terminator from phage lambda
   1961..3163    -  CDS            tetA: TCR2_ECOLX - Experimental evidence at protein level: Swiss-Prot protein existence level 1. Resistance to tetracycline by an active tetracycline efflux. This is an energy-dependent process that decreases the accumulation of the antibiotic in whole cells. This protein functions as a metal- tetracycline/H(+) antiporter. From Escherichia coli.
   3171..3225    -  promoter       tetR/tetA promoters: tetR; overlapping promoters for bacterial tetR and tetA
   3279..3370    -  protein_bind   phage φ21 attP (fragment): attachment site of phage φ21 phage φ21 integrase
   3371..4513    -  CDS            phage φ21 integrase: integrase from phage φ21; int
   4506..4565    -  CDS            xis (fragment): VXIS_BPP21 - Protein predicted: Swiss-Prot protein existence level 4. Excisionase and integrase are necessary for the excision of prophage from the host genome by site-specific recombination at the att site. From Enterobacteria phage P21 (Bacteriophage 21) (Bacteriophage P21).
   4675..5388    +  CDS            λ repressor (ts): temperature-sensitive variant of the phage λ repressor; cIts; thermosensitivity is conferred by the A67T mutation
   5395..5428    -  protein_bind   FRT (minimal): supports FLP-mediated excision but not integration (Turan and Bode, 2011) FLP recombinase from the Saccharomyces cerevisiae 2μ plasmid
   5505..5536    +  terminator     tonB terminator: bidirectional E. coli tonB-P14 transcription terminator
   5585..5612    -  terminator     rrnB T2 terminator: transcription terminator T2 from the E. coli rrnB gene
   5667..5687    -  misc_feature   BioBrick suffix: universal suffix for all parts
   5747..6335    -  rep_origin     ori: high-copy-number ColE1/pMB1/pBR322/pUC origin of replication
   6368..6670    -  CDS            ccdB: CCDB_ECOLI - Also known as G, letB, letD. Experimental evidence at protein level: Swiss-Prot protein existence level 1. Toxic component of a type II toxin-antitoxin (TA) system, functioning in plasmid maintainence. Responsible for the post- segregational killing (PSK) of plasmid-free cells, also referred to as a plasmid addiction system. Half-life of over 2 hours. Cell killing by CcdB is accompanied by filamentation, defects in chromosome and plasmid segregation, defects in cell division, formation of anucleate cells, decreased DNA synthesis and plasmid loss. Interferes with the activity of DN
   6702..6777    -  intron         PDK intron (fragment): pdk; modified pyruvate orthophosphate dikinase intron from Flaveria trinervia 3.0
   6778..6811    -  misc_feature   MCS (fragment): pUC18/19 multiple cloning site
   6902..6988    -  terminator     rrnB T1 terminator: Escherichia coli rrnB; transcription terminator T1 from the E. coli rrnB gene
