[The description below was written by a language model from this plasmid's Addgene catalogue record, the feature table of its GenBank file and pLannotate feature annotations shown in this document.]
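Description:
pOSIP-TT (TetR, P21) is an empty bacterial backbone from the pOSIP "one-step integration plasmid" series, designed for cloning a DNA fragment and inserting it into the E. coli chromosome in a single procedure. It is catalogued as a bacterial expression and synthetic biology vector, is selected with tetracycline through the Tn10 tetA efflux gene under the tetR/tetA promoter region, and derives in part from earlier conditional-replication, integration and excision plasmids.

The cloning region holds a stuffer consisting of the ccdB gyrase toxin gene and a high-copy ColE1/pUC origin, next to a BioBrick suffix and bracketed by transcription terminators (repeated rrnB T1 copies on one side, rrnB T2 and tonB on the other) that insulate an inserted part from surrounding transcription. Because of ccdB, the empty vector must be kept in a CcdB-tolerant strain such as DB3.1. The arrangement implies that replacing the stuffer with an insert removes both the toxin and the pUC origin. That would leave only the R6K gamma origin, which requires the pi protein and so cannot replicate in ordinary hosts, meaning tetracycline resistance then selects for chromosomal integrants.

Integration is mediated by the phage phi-21 (P21) integrase acting on the plasmid's phi-21 attP site. The temperature-sensitive lambda cI repressor keeps integrase expression off at 30°C. Two FRT sites flank the module containing the repressor, integrase, tetA and R6K origin, so FLP recombinase can later excise these functions and leave the insert in the genome.

The recorded sizes disagree: 7395 bp in the catalogue, 7220 bp in the GenBank record and 7023 nt in the sequencing result. At least part of this reflects the number of rrnB T1 copies annotated, three in the GenBank record versus two in the sequencing result.
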