Addgene plasmid #45989: pOSIP-TT (TetR, P21)
Purpose: (Empty Backbone)
Depositing lab: Drew Endy & Keith Shearwin. Depositing organization: Stanford University. Publication: One-step cloning and chromosomal integration of DNA. St-Pierre F, Cui L, Priest DG, Endy D, Dodd IB, Shearwin KE. ACS Synth Biol. 2013 Sep 20;2(9):537-41. doi: 10.1021/sb400021j. Epub 2013 May 20. PubMed 24050148.
Backbone
  Vector backbone: pOSIP
  Backbone size (bp): 7395
  Vector type: Bacterial Expression, Synthetic Biology
Growth in bacteria
  Bacterial resistance: Tetracycline, 10 μg/mL
  Growth temperature: 30°C
  Growth strain: DB3.1
  Growth instructions: Contains ccdB, so must be grown in a strain resistant to this product (e.g. DB3.1). Growth a 30C to repress expression of the integrase.
  Copy number: High Copy
Gene/Insert
  Sequencing primers: 5′ TAAACTGCCAGGAATTGGGGATC; 3′ GAAACGCAAAAAGGCCATCCGTC
Resource information
  A portion of this plasmid was derived from a plasmid made by: Plasmid was in part derived from: Haldimann, A. & Wanner, B. L. Conditional-replication, integration, excision, and retrieval plasmid-host systems for gene structure-function studies of bacteria. J. Bacteriol. 183, 6384–6393 (2001).
Terms and licenses: Academic/Nonprofit Terms; Industry Terms: Not Available to Industry
Depositor comments: Reference: St-Pierre F, Cui L et al., "One-step cloning and chromosomal integration of DNA", ACS Synthetic Biology, http://pubs.acs.org/doi/abs/10.1021/sb400021j
How to cite: pOSIP-TT (TetR, P21) was a gift from Drew Endy & Keith Shearwin (Addgene plasmid # 45989 ; http://n2t.net/addgene:45989 ; RRID:Addgene_45989)
