>Addgene plasmid #45989 | pOSIP-TT (TetR, P21) | addgene partial sequence | sequence record 66174 | Tet-R2 5'-CATTTTTCCAAGCCAAGGAG-3'
GCATTAACGCATAAAGTGCAAGCAATACGCCAAAGTGGTTAGCGATATCTTCCGAAGCAATAAATTCACG
TAATAACGTTGGCAAGACTGGCATGATAAGGCCAATCCCCATGGCATCGAGCAACGTAATTACCAATGCG
ATCTTTGTCGAACTATTCATTTCACTTTTCTCTATCACTGATAGGGAGTGGGAAAATAACTCTATCAATG
ATAGGGTGTCAAATCGATGCACAACGTGCGTTACATATCAAAGGGAAAACTGTCCATACCCATGGATAAC
GGGCGTATAACACGCCCGTTGTTTTATGATGATGTAAAATCTTCCCCAAAACTTTCCCCAAAACCCTTCC
CCAAAACTGGCTATTTTCTATGCTGTTTTGATATCTACGATAATCCAGTCTTTACCACGATCATCATTGT
ATCGGTCGGTCATTTTTCTGGATTTATGGCCTAACAACTTTTGCGTATCCAGACCCTGTTCCCGATATAA
TCGTTCTGACAGAGATCGCTGTTCATGAAATGTGGGCGCAGTTCCTTGCTCCCATTTTATGCCACATTTT
TCCTTGGCCTTTTTAAAAGCCGTTGTCAGAGTATTTGCAGAAACCTGGTCTCCTCTGTTTGCTTGAGAGG
TAGTGTGACGGTAATGGACCAGATATTTACTAACAACAGCATCCCTGCACTGAGATATAACTTCACGAAG
GGTAATATTCAGAGCATCGCATTTCAGGTTAAGCGGAATAGCAAGTTTTGAACCGGTTTTTTCCTGAGTA
ATGTGCAACATGTCGTCCCATATATCAGAGAATTTCAAATTGCAGATATCGCCTAAACGTTGTCCAGTAA
CAAGAGCAAGTAGCATGCCGCATTTTAAATAGGGCTGCCGTCTGCTTACGCTTTCAAATATTGCCTGCCA
TTCGAGCAGTGACAATCTTTGGCGGTTTACTCGATTTCGCGGTTGTTTTGTTGCCTGCGCTGGGTTAAAT
CCTGGCGGAACATGTCCTGCGTGTTGTGCTTCTTTGAAGACGTCGATCAACACCATTCTCACGACTTGCG
CCATCCTGTTATGACCTTCAGCCTTTACAGCATCAATTATTTCGGCAATATCAAG
