>Addgene plasmid #45989 | pOSIP-TT (TetR, P21) | addgene partial sequence | sequence record 66175 | ccdb-rev 5'-ATATGCACCACCGGGTAAAG-3'
TCTGACAGCAGACGTGCACTGGCCAGGGGGATCACCATCCGTCGCCCGGGCGTGTCAATAATATCACTCT
GTACATCCACAAACAGACGATAACGGCTCTCTCTTTTATAGGTGTAAACCTTAAACTGCATAGCATACCT
CTTTTTGACATACTTCGGGTATACATATCAGTATATATTCTTATACCGCAAAAATCAGCGCGCAAATACG
CATACTGTTATCTGGCTTTTAGTAAGCCCTCTAGAGGATCCCCGGGTACCGAGCTCGAATTCCGATCCCC
AATTCCTGGCAGTTTATGGCGGGCGTCCTGCCCGCCACCCTCCGGGCCGTTGCTTCGCAACGTTCAAATC
CGCTCCCGGCGGATTTGTCCTACTCAGGAGAGCGTTCACCGACAAACAACAGATAAAACGAAAGGCCCAG
TCTTTCGACTGAGCCTTTCGTTTTATTTGATGCCTGGGGAATTAATTCCTGGCAGTTTATGGCGGGCGTC
CTGCCCGCCACCCTCCGGGCCGTTGCTTCGCAACGTTCAAATCCGCTCCCGGCGGATTTGTCCTACTCAG
GAGAGCGTTCACCGACAAACAACAGATAAAACGAAAGGCCCAGTCTTTCGACTGAGCCTTTCGTTTTATT
TGATGCCTGGGGAATTAATTCCTGGCAGTTTATGGCGGGCGTCCTGCCCGCCACCCTCCGGGCCGTTGCT
TCGCAACGTTCAAATCCGCTCCCGGCGGATTTGTCCTACTCAGGAGAGCGTTCACCGACAAACAACAGAT
AAAACGAAAGGCCCAGTCTTTCGACTGAGCCTTTCGTTTTATTTGATGCCTGGGGAATTGGGAATTAATT
CTTGAAGACGAAAGGGCCTCGTGATACGCCTATTTTTATAGGTTAATGTCATGTGCAGCATACACTCCGC
T
