>Addgene plasmid #45989 | pOSIP-TT (TetR, P21) | addgene partial sequence | sequence record 66480 | pBR322ori-F 5'-GGGAAACGCCTGGTATCTTT-3'
GCCACCTCTGACTTGAGCGTCGATTTTTGTGATGCTCGTCAGGGGGGCGGAGCCTATGGAAAAACGCCAG
CAACGCGGCCTTTTTACGGTTCCTGGCCTTTTGCTGGCCTTTTGCTCACATTACTAGTAGCGGCCGCTGC
AGGCATGCCTCGAGATGCATGGCGCCTAACCTAAACTGACAGGCATCAAATTAAGCAGAAGGCCATCCTG
ACGGATGGCCTTTTTGCGTTTCGAACAATTGAAAAAACCTCGCGCCTTACCTGTTGAGTAATAGTCAAAA
GCCTCCGGTCGGAGGCTTTTGACTTTCTGCTTACTGAATTTCGGTGGTGCCGTTAATTAACCGGTGGGCC
CTCATGATAATAATGGTTTCTTAGACGTCCGAAGTTCCTATTCTCTAGAAAGTATAGGAACTTCCCTAGG
TCAGCCAAACGTCTCTTCAGGCCACTGACTAGCGATAACTTTCCCCACAACGGAACAACTCTCATTGCAT
GGGATCATTGGGTACTGTGGGTTTAGTGGTTGTAAAAACACCTGACCGCTATCCCTGATCAGTTTCTTGA
AGGTAAACTCATCACCCCCAAGTCTGGCTATGCAGAAATCACCTGGCTCAACAGCCTGCTCAGGGTCAAC
GAGAATTAACATTCCGTCAGGAAAGCTTGGCTTGGAGCCTGTTGGTGCGGTCATGGAATTACCTTCAACC
TCAAGCCAGAATGCAGAATCACTGGCTTTTTTGGTTGTGCTTACCC
