>Addgene plasmid #45989 | pOSIP-TT (TetR, P21) | addgene partial sequence | sequence record 66481 | rrnB-T2-term 5'-ATCCTGACGGATGGCCTTT-3'
ACCTCGCGCCTTACCTGTTGAGTAATAGTCAAAAGCCTCCGGTCGGAGGCTTTTGACTTTCTGCTTACTG
AATTTCGGTGGTGCCGTTAATTAACCGGTGGGCCCTCATGATAATAATGGTTTCTTAGACGTCCGAAGTT
CCTATTCTCTAGAAAGTATAGGAACTTCCCTAGGTCAGCCAAACGTCTCTTCAGGCCACTGACTAGCGAT
AACTTTCCCCACAACGGAACAACTCTCATTGCATGGGATCATTGGGTACTGTGGGTTTAGTGGTTGTAAA
AACACCTGACCGCTATCCCTGATCAGTTTCTTGAAGGTAAACTCATCACCCCCAAGTCTGGCTATGCAGA
AATCACCTGGCTCAACAGCCTGCTCAGGGTCAACGAGAATTAACATTCCGTCAGGAAAGCTTGGCTTGGA
GCCTGTTGGTGCGGTCATGGAATTACCTTCAACCTCAAGCCAGAATGCAGAATCACTGGCTTTTTTGGTT
GTGCTTACCCATCTCTCCGCATCACCTTTGGTAAAGGTTCTAAGCTTAGGTGAGAACATCCCTGCCTGAA
CATGAGAAAAAACAGGGTACTCATACTCACTTCTAAGTGACGGCTGCATACTAACCGCTTCATACATCTC
GTAGATTTCTCTGGCGATTGAAGGGCTAAATTCTTCAACGCTAACTTTGAGAATTTTTG
